>Addgene plasmid #190871 | pAAV-CAG-EGFP barcode-7-SV40 polyA | addgene full sequence | sequence record 376443 | Addgene NGS Result
CACTAGGGGTTCCTTGTAGTTAATGATTAACCCGCCATGCTACTTATCTACGTAGCCATGCTCTAGGAAG
AGTACCATTGACGTCAATAATGACGTATGTTCCCATAGTAACGCCAATAGGGACTTTCCATTGACGTCAA
TGGGTGGAGTATTTACGGTAAACTGCCCACTTGGCAGTACATCAAGTGTATCATATGCCAAGTACGCCCC
CTATTGACGTCAATGACGGTAAATGGCCCGCCTGGCATTATGCCCAGTACATGACCTTATGGGACTTTCC
TACTTGGCAGTACATCTACGTATTAGTCATCGCTATTACCATGGTCGAGGTGAGCCCCACGTTCTGCTTC
ACTCTCCCCATCTCCCCCCCCTCCCCACCCCCAATTTTGTATTTATTTATTTTTTAATTATTTTGTGCAG
CGATGGGGGCGGGGGGGGGGGGGGGGCGCGCGCCRGGGGGGGGGGGGGGGGGGGGGGGGGGGGGSGGGGS
GRGGSGGRGRGGTGCGGCGGCAGCCAATCAGAGCGGCGCGCTCCGAAAGTTTCCTTTTATGGCGAGGCGG
CGGCGGCGGCGGCCCTATAAAAAGCGAAGCGCGCGGCGGGCGGGAGTCGCTGCGCGCTGCCTTCGCCCCG
TGCCCCGCTCCGCCGCCGCCTCGCGCCGCCCGCCCCGGCTCTGACTGACCGCGTTACTCCCACAGGTGAG
CGGGCGGGACGGCCCTTCTCCTCCGGGCTGTAATTAGCGCTTGGTTTAATGACGGCTTGTTTCTTTTCTG
TGGCTGCGTGAAAGCCTTGAGGGGCTCCGGGAGGGCCCTTTGTGCGGGGGGAGCGGCTCGGGGCTGTCCG
CGGGGGGACGGCTGCCTTCGGGGGGGACGGGGCAGGGCGGGGTTCGGCTTCTGGCGTGTGACCGGCGGCT
CTAGAGCCTCTGCTAACCATGTTCATGCCTTCTTCTTTTTCCTACAGCTCCTGGGCAACGTGCTGGTTAT
TGTGCTGTCTCATCATTTTGGCAAAGAATTGGATCCCCGGGTACCGGTCGCCACCATGGTGAGCAAGGGC
GAGGAGCTGTTCACCGGGGTGGTGCCCATCCTGGTCGAGCTGGACGGCGACGTAAACGGCCACAAGTTCA
GCGTGTCCGGCGAGGGCGAGGGCGATGCCACCTACGGCAAGCTGACCCTGAAGTTCATCTGCACCACCGG
CAAGCTGCCCGTGCCCTGGCCCACCCTCGTGACCACCCTGACCTACGGCGTGCAGTGCTTCAGCCGCTAC
CCCGACCACATGAAGCAGCACGACTTCTTCAAGTCCGCCATGCCCGAAGGCTACGTCCAGGAGCGCACCA
TCTTCTTCAAGGACGACGGCAACTACAAGACCCGCGCCGAGGTGAAGTTCGAGGGCGACACCCTGGTGAA
CCGCATCGAGCTGAAGGGCATCGACTTCAAGGAGGACGGCAACATCCTGGGGCACAAGCTGGAGTACAAC
TACAACAGCCACAACGTCTATATCATGGCCGACAAGCAGAAGAACGGCATCAAGGTGAACTTCAAGATCC
GCCACAACATCGAGGACGGCAGCGTGCAGCTCGCCGACCACTACCAGCAGAACACCCCCATCGGCGACGG
CCCCGTGCTGCTGCCCGACAACCACTACCTGAGCACCCAGTCCGCCCTGAGCAAAGACCCCAACGAGAAG
CGCGATCACATGGTCCTGCTGGAGTTCGTGACCGCCGCCGGGATCACTCTCGGCATGGACGAGCTGTACA
AGTAAAGCGGCCGCGACTCTAGAATTCTGTAAGGCTACTTGGGGATCCAGGGCCCGTTTAAACCCGCTGA
TCAGCCTCGACTGTGCCTTCTAGTTGCCAGCCATCTGTTGTTTGCCCCTCCCCCGTGCCTTCCTTGACCC
TGGAAGGTGCCACTCCCACTGTCCTTTCCTAATAAAATGAGGAAATTGCATCGCATTGTCTGAGTAGGTG
TCATTCTATTCTGGGGGGTGGGGTGGGGCAGGACAGCAAGGGGGAGGATTGGGAAGACAATAGCAGGCAT
GCTGGGGATGCGGTGGGCTCTATGGGTTAACAACAACAATTGCATTCATTTTATGTTTCAGGTTCAGGGG
GAGATGTGGGAGGTTTTTTAAAGCAAGTAAAACCTCTACAAATGTGGTAAAATCGATAAGGATCTTCCTA
GAGCATGGCTACGTAGATAAGTAGCATGGCGGGTTAATCATTAACTACAAGGAACCCCTAGTGATGGAGT
TGGCCACTCCCTCTCTGCGCGCTCGCTCGCTCACTGAGGCCGGGCGACCAAAGGTCGCCCGACGCCCGGG
CTTTGCCCGGGCGGCCTCAGTGAGCGAGCGAGCGCGCAGCTGCATTAATGAATCGGCCAACGCGCGGGGA
GAGGCGGTTTGCGTATTGGGCGCTCTTCCGCTTCCTCGCTCACTGACTCGCTGCGCTCGGTCGTTCGGCT
GCGGCGAGCGGTATCAGCTCACTCAAAGGCGGTAATACGGTTATCCACAGAATCAGGGGATAACGCAGGA
AAGAACATGTGAGCAAAAGGCCAGCAAAAGGCCAGGAACCGTAAAAAGGCCGCGTTGCTGGCGTTTTTCC
ATAGGCTCCGCCCCCCTGACGAGCATCACAAAAATCGACGCTCAAGTCAGAGGTGGCGAAACCCGACAGG
ACTATAAAGATACCAGGCGTTTCCCCCTGGAAGCTCCCTCGTGCGCTCTCCTGTTCCGACCCTGCCGCTT
ACCGGATACCTGTCCGCCTTTCTCCCTTCGGGAAGCGTGGCGCTTTCTCATAGCTCACGCTGTAGGTATC
TCAGTTCGGTGTAGGTCGTTCGCTCCAAGCTGGGCTGTGTGCACGAACCCCCCGTTCAGCCCGACCGCTG
CGCCTTATCCGGTAACTATCGTCTTGAGTCCAACCCGGTAAGACACGACTTATCGCCACTGGCAGCAGCC
ACTGGTAACAGGATTAGCAGAGCGAGGTATGTAGGCGGTGCTACAGAGTTCTTGAAGTGGTGGCCTAACT
ACGGCTACACTAGAAGAACAGTATTTGGTATCTGCGCTCTGCTGAAGCCAGTTACCTTCGGAAAAAGAGT
TGGTAGCTCTTGATCCGGCAAACAAACCACCGCTGGTAGCGGTGGTTTTTTTGTTTGCAAGCAGCAGATT
ACGCGCAGAAAAAAAGGATCTCAAGAAGATCCTTTGATCTTTTCTACGGGGTCTGACGCTCAGTGGAACG
AAAACTCACGTTAAGGGATTTTGGTCATGAGATTATCAAAAAGGATCTTCACCTAGATCCTTTTAAATTA
AAAATGAAGTTTTAAATCAATCTAAAGTATATATGAGTAAACTTGGTCTGACAGTTACCAATGCTTAATC
AGTGAGGCACCTATCTCAGCGATCTGTCTATTTCGTTCATCCATAGTTGCCTGACTCCCCGTCGTGTAGA
TAACTACGATACGGGAGGGCTTACCATCTGGCCCCAGTGCTGCAATGATACCGCGAGACCCACGCTCACC
GGCTCCAGATTTATCAGCAATAAACCAGCCAGCCGGAAGGGCCGAGCGCAGAAGTGGTCCTGCAACTTTA
TCCGCCTCCATCCAGTCTATTAATTGTTGCCGGGAAGCTAGAGTAAGTAGTTCGCCAGTTAATAGTTTGC
GCAACGTTGTTGCCATTGCTACAGGCATCGTGGTGTCACGCTCGTCGTTTGGTATGGCTTCATTCAGCTC
CGGTTCCCAACGATCAAGGCGAGTTACATGATCCCCCATGTTGTGCAAAAAAGCGGTTAGCTCCTTCGGT
CCTCCGATCGTTGTCAGAAGTAAGTTGGCCGCAGTGTTATCACTCATGGTTATGGCAGCACTGCATAATT
CTCTTACTGTCATGCCATCCGTAAGATGCTTTTCTGTGACTGGTGAGTACTCAACCAAGTCATTCTGAGA
ATAGTGTATGCGGCGACCGAGTTGCTCTTGCCCGGCGTCAATACGGGATAATACCGCGCCACATAGCAGA
ACTTTAAAAGTGCTCATCATTGGAAAACGTTCTTCGGGGCGAAAACTCTCAAGGATCTTACCGCTGTTGA
GATCCAGTTCGATGTAACCCACTCGTGCACCCAACTGATCTTCAGCATCTTTTACTTTCACCAGCGTTTC
TGGGTGAGCAAAAACAGGAAGGCAAAATGCCGCAAAAAAGGGAATAAGGGCGACACGGAAATGTTGAATA
CTCATACTCTTCCTTTTTCAATATTATTGAAGCATTTATCAGGGTTATTGTCTCATGAGCGGATACATAT
TTGAATGTATTTAGAAAAATAAACAAATAGGGGTTCCGCGCACATTTCCCCGAAAAGTGCCACCTAAATT
GTAAGCGTTAATATTTTGTTAAAATTCGCGTTAAATTTTTGTTAAATCAGCTCATTTTTTAACCAATAGG
CCGAAATCGGCAAAATCCCTTATAAATCAAAAGAATAGACCGAGATAGGGT
[37 nt withheld, positions 4462-4498]
AAAGAACGTGGACTCCAACGTCAAAGG
[49 nt withheld, positions 4526-4574]
T
[91 nt withheld, positions 4576-4666]
G
[124 nt withheld, positions 4668-4791]
CCCATTCGCCATTCAGGCTGCGCAACTGTTGGGAAGGGCGATCGGTGCGGGCCTCTTCGCTATTACGCCA
GCTGCGCGCTCGCTCGCTCACTGAGGCCGCCCGGGCAAAGCCCGGGCGTCGGGCGACCTTTGGTCGCCCG
GCCTCAGTGAGCGAGCGAGCGCGCAGAGAGGGAGTGGCCAACTCCAT
Features (pLannotate 1.2.2; 16 found; start..end, strand, type, name):
     75..323     +  enhancer       CMV enhancer (fragment): human cytomegalovirus immediate early enhancer
    325..602     +  promoter       chicken β-actin promoter: No description available
    603..738     +  intron         hybrid intron (fragment): hybrid between chicken β-actin (CBA) and minute virus of mice (MMV) introns (Gray et al., 2011)
    827..957     +  intron         chimeric intron (fragment): chimera between introns from chicken β-actin and rabbit β-globin
    961..1032    +  CDS            HBB (fragment): HBB_COLGU - Experimental evidence at transcript level: Swiss-Prot protein existence level 2. Involved in oxygen transport from the lung to the various peripheral tissues. From Colobus guereza (Mantled guereza) (Eastern black-and-white colobus monkey).
   1036..1755    +  CDS            EGFP: the original enhanced GFP (Yang et al., 1996) mammalian codon-optimized
   1831..2055    +  polyA_signal   bGH poly(A) signal: bovine growth hormone polyadenylation signal
   2081..2149    -  CDS            large T antigen (fragment): large T antigen from SV40 (simian virus 40)
   2220..2353    +  repeat_region  AAV2 ITR: inverted terminal repeat of adeno-associated virus serotype 2 inverted
   2347..2403    -  CDS            lacI (fragment): lac repressor; lacI; The lac repressor binds to the lac operator to inhibit transcription in E. coli. This inhibition can be relieved by adding lactose or isopropyl-β-D-thiogalactopyranoside (IPTG).
   2586..3174    -  rep_origin     ori: high-copy-number ColE1/pMB1/pBR322/pUC origin of replication
   3345..4205    -  CDS            AmpR: β-lactamase; bla; confers resistance to ampicillin, carbenicillin, and related antibiotics
   4206..4310    -  promoter       AmpR promoter: bla
   4363..4791    -  rep_origin     f1 ori (sequence partly withheld): f1 bacteriophage origin of replication; arrow indicates direction of (+) strand synthesis
   4796..4865    -  CDS            lacZα (fragment): LacZα fragment of β-galactosidase; lacZ fragment
   4860..14      -  repeat_region  AAV2 ITR (fragment) (across the origin): inverted terminal repeat of adeno-associated virus serotype 2 inverted
