[The description below was written by a language model from this plasmid's Addgene catalogue record and pLannotate feature annotations shown in this document.]
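Description:
pAAV-CAG-EGFP barcode-7-SV40 polyA is an AAV transfer plasmid built on the pAAV-CAG-tdTomato (codon diversified) backbone, with the original reporter replaced by an EGFP-barcode7 insert. It is propagated in E. coli as a high-copy plasmid through a ColE1/pUC-type origin and selected with ampicillin via the β-lactamase gene and its native promoter. An f1 phage origin is also present in the backbone. A recombination-reduced host strain is recorded, consistent with the need to keep the repetitive AAV2 inverted terminal repeats intact.

The two AAV2 ITRs, one of which spans the sequence origin and is annotated as partial, flank the expression cassette and define the segment that is replicated and packaged into AAV particles when helper functions are supplied. Between them, the composite CAG promoter (CMV immediate-early enhancer, chicken β-actin promoter and a chimeric β-actin/β-globin intron) drives strong, ubiquitous expression of mammalian codon-optimised EGFP. Downstream, the feature table shows a bGH polyadenylation signal followed by a short reverse-oriented SV40 large T antigen fragment, which probably corresponds to the SV40 polyA region named in the construct. The barcode itself is not annotated as a separate feature, so its exact position and length cannot be stated. It most likely sits in the unannotated stretch between the EGFP stop and the polyadenylation signals, where it would be carried in the transcript.

The stated purpose is barcoded retrograde labelling. As number 7 of what appears to be a barcode series, it lets neurons be marked by fluorescence and by a sequence-readable tag identifying the injection site, supporting combined mapping of projections and molecular features. The capsid used for retrograde delivery is not part of this record.
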