Addgene plasmid #190871: pAAV-CAG-EGFP barcode-7-SV40 polyA
Purpose: For barcoded retrograde labeling
Depositing lab: Yuejun Chen. Depositing organization: Center for Excellence in Brain Science and Intelligence Technology, Chinese Academy of Sciences. Publication: High-throughput mapping of single-neuron projection and molecular features by retrograde barcoded labeling. Xu P, Peng J, Yuan T, Chen Z, He H, Wu Z, Li T, Li X, Wang L, Gao L, Yan J, Wei W, Li CT, Luo ZG, Chen Y. Elife. 2024 Feb 23;13:e85419. doi: 10.7554/eLife.85419. PubMed 38390967.
Backbone
  Vector backbone: pAAV-CAG-tdTomato (codon diversified)(Plasmid #59462)
  Backbone manufacturer: Addgene
  Vector type: AAV
Growth in bacteria
  Bacterial resistance: Ampicillin, 100 μg/mL
  Growth temperature: 37°C
  Growth strain: NEB Stable
  Copy number: High Copy
Gene/Insert
  Gene/Insert name: EGFP-barcode7
  Species: Other
  Insert size (bp): 718
  Mutation: WT
  Cloning method: Restriction Enzyme; 5′ cloning site Unknown (unknown if destroyed)
  Sequencing primers: 3′ BGH
Terms and licenses: Academic/Nonprofit Terms; Industry Terms: Not Available to Industry
Depositor comments: Please visit https://doi.org/10.1101/2021.05.16.444258 for bioRxiv preprint.
How to cite: pAAV-CAG-EGFP barcode-7-SV40 polyA was a gift from Yuejun Chen (Addgene plasmid # 190871 ; http://n2t.net/addgene:190871 ; RRID:Addgene_190871)
