>Addgene plasmid #190871 | pAAV-CAG-EGFP barcode-7-SV40 polyA | depositor partial sequence | sequence record 369959 | EGFP
ATGGTGAGCAAGGGCGAGGAGCTGTTCACCGGGGTGGTGCCCATCCTGGTCGAGCTGGACGGCGACGTAA
ACGGCCACAAGTTCAGCGTGTCCGGCGAGGGCGAGGGCGATGCCACCTACGGCAAGCTGACCCTGAAGTT
CATCTGCACCACCGGCAAGCTGCCCGTGCCCTGGCCCACCCTCGTGACCACCCTGACCTACGGCGTGCAG
TGCTTCAGCCGCTACCCCGACCACATGAAGCAGCACGACTTCTTCAAGTCCGCCATGCCCGAAGGCTACG
TCCAGGAGCGCACCATCTTCTTCAAGGACGACGGCAACTACAAGACCCGCGCCGAGGTGAAGTTCGAGGG
CGACACCCTGGTGAACCGCATCGAGCTGAAGGGCATCGACTTCAAGGAGGACGGCAACATCCTGGGGCAC
AAGCTGGAGTACAACTACAACAGCCACAACGTCTATATCATGGCCGACAAGCAGAAGAACGGCATCAAGG
TGAACTTCAAGATCCGCCACAACATCGAGGACGGCAGCGTGCAGCTCGCCGACCACTACCAGCAGAACAC
CCCCATCGGCGACGGCCCCGTGCTGCTGCCCGACAACCACTACCTGAGCACCCAGTCCGCCCTGAGCAAA
GACCCCAACGAGAAGCGCGATCACATGGTCCTGCTGGAGTTCGTGACCGCCGCCGGGATCACTCTCGGCA
TGGACGAGCTGTACAAGTG
