>Addgene plasmid #190871 | pAAV-CAG-EGFP barcode-7-SV40 polyA | depositor partial sequence | sequence record 369960 | Barcode7
TGTAAGGCTACTTGG
