>Addgene plasmid #190871 | pAAV-CAG-EGFP barcode-7-SV40 polyA | depositor partial sequence | sequence record 369984 | pAAV-CAG-EGFP barcode-7-SV40 polyA sequence 2018 bps
TGTAGTTAATGATTAACCCGCCATGCTACTTATCTACGTAGCCATGCTCTAGGAAGAGTACCATTGACGT
CAATAATGACGTATGTTCCCATAGTAACGCCAATAGGGACTTTCCATTGACGTCAATGGGTGGAGTATTT
ACGGTAAACTGCCCACTTGGCAGTACATCAAGTGTATCATATGCCAAGTACGCCCCCTATTGACGTCAAT
GACGGTAAATGGCCCGCCTGGCATTATGCCCAGTACATGACCTTATGGGACTTTCCTACTTGGCAGTACA
TCTACGTATTAGTCATCGCTATTACCATGGTCGAGGTGAGCCCCACGTTCTGCTTCACTCTCCCCATCTC
CCCCCCCTCCCCACCCCCAATTTTGTATTTATTTATTTTTTAATTATTTTGTGCAGCGATGGGGGCGGGG
GGGGGGGGGGGGCGCGCGCCAGGCGGGGCGGGGCGGGGCGAGGGGCGGGGCGGGGCGAGGCGGAGAGGTG
CGGCGGCAGCCAATCAGAGCGGCGCGCTCCGAAAGTTTCCTTTTATGGCGAGGCGGCGGCGGCGGCGGCC
CTATAAAAAGCGAAGCGCGCGGCGGGCGGGAGTCGCTGCGCGCTGCCTTCGCCCCGTGCCCCGCTCCGCC
GCCGCCTCGCGCCGCCCGCCCCGGCTCTGACTGACCGCGTTACTCCCACAGGTGAGCGGGCGGGACGGCC
CTTCTCCTCCGGGCTGTAATTAGCGCTTGGTTTAATGACGGCTTGTTTCTTTTCTGTGGCTGCGTGAAAG
CCTTGAGGGGCTCCGGGAGGGCCCTTTGTGCGGGGGGAGCGGCTCGGGGCTGTCCGCGGGGGGACGGCTG
CCTTCGGGGGGGACGGGGCAGGGCGGGGTTCGGCTTCTGGCGTGTGACCGGCGGCTCTAGAGCCTCTGCT
AACCATGTTCATGCCTTCTTCTTTTTCCTACAGCTCCTGGGCAACGTGCTGGTTATTGTGCTGTCTCATC
ATTTTGGCAAAGAATTGGATCCGGTACCGCCACCATGGTGAGCAAGGGCGAGGAGCTGTTCACCGGGGTG
GTGCCCATCCTGGTCGAGCTGGACGGCGACGTAAACGGCCACAAGTTCAGCGTGTCCGGCGAGGGCGAGG
GCGATGCCACCTACGGCAAGCTGACCCTGAAGTTCATCTGCACCACCGGCAAGCTGCCCGTGCCCTGGCC
CACCCTCGTGACCACCCTGACCTACGGCGTGCAGTGCTTCAGCCGCTACCCCGACCACATGAAGCAGCAC
GACTTCTTCAAGTCCGCCATGCCCGAAGGCTACGTCCAGGAGCGCACCATCTTCTTCAAGGACGACGGCA
ACTACAAGACCCGCGCCGAGGTGAAGTTCGAGGGCGACACCCTGGTGAACCGCATCGAGCTGAAGGGCAT
CGACTTCAAGGAGGACGGCAACATCCTGGGGCACAAGCTGGAGTACAACTACAACAGCCACAACGTCTAT
ATCATGGCCGACAAGCAGAAGAACGGCATCAAGGTGAACTTCAAGATCCGCCACAACATCGAGGACGGCA
GCGTGCAGCTCGCCGACCACTACCAGCAGAACACCCCCATCGGCGACGGCCCCGTGCTGCTGCCCGACAA
CCACTACCTGAGCACCCAGTCCGCCCTGAGCAAAGACCCCAACGAGAAGCGCGATCACATGGTCCTGCTG
GAGTTCGTGACCGCCGCCGGGATCACTCTCGGCATGGACGAGCTGTACAAGTGAGAATTCTGTAAGGCTA
CTTGGGGATCCAGGGCCCGTTTAAACCCGCTGATCAGCCTCGACTGTGCCTTCTAGTTGCCAGCCATCTG
TTGTTTGCCCCTCCCCCGTGCCTTCCTTGACCCTGGAAGGTGCCACTCCCACTGTCCTTTCCTAATAAAA
TGAGGAAATTGCATCGCATTGTCTGAGTAGGTGTCATTCTATTCTGGGGGGTGGGGTGGGGCAGGACAGC
AAGGGGGAGGATTGGGAAGACAATAGCAGGCATGCTGGGGATGCGGTGGGCTCTATGG
